Addgene plasmid #140283: pGb_PMLlxP_EGFP
Purpose: a targeting plasmid for EGFP-PML
Depositing lab: Yusuke Miyanari. Publication: Genomic Profiling by ALaP-Seq Reveals Transcriptional Regulation by PML Bodies through DNMT3A Exclusion. Kurihara M, Kato K, Sanbo C, Shigenobu S, Ohkawa Y, Fuchigami T, Miyanari Y. Mol Cell. 2020 May 7;78(3):493-505.e8. doi: 10.1016/j.molcel.2020.04.004. Epub 2020 Apr 29. PubMed 32353257.
Backbone
  Vector backbone: pGbait
  Vector type: Mouse Targeting
Growth in bacteria
  Bacterial resistance: Spectinomycin, 50 μg/mL
  Growth temperature: 37°C
  Growth strain: DH5alpha
  Copy number: High Copy
Gene/Insert
  Gene/Insert name: EGFP
  Promoter: endogenous
  Cloning method: Gibson Cloning
  Sequencing primers: 5′ GCTCTCCTCGGGCAATCTCT
Terms and licenses: Academic/Nonprofit Terms; Industry Terms: Not Available to Industry
How to cite: pGb_PMLlxP_EGFP was a gift from Yusuke Miyanari (Addgene plasmid # 140283 ; http://n2t.net/addgene:140283 ; RRID:Addgene_140283)
