[The description below was written by a language model from this plasmid's Addgene catalogue record and pLannotate feature annotations shown in this document.]
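Description:
pGb_PMLlxP_EGFP is a 6.0 kb mouse gene-targeting (knock-in donor) plasmid built on the pGbait backbone, designed to tag the endogenous mouse Pml gene with EGFP so that an EGFP-PML fusion is made from the native locus. It is maintained in E. coli through a high-copy ColE1/pUC-type origin and selected with spectinomycin via the aadA (SmR) aminoglycoside adenylyltransferase gene. Short annotated fragments of lacZα, lacI, a gentamicin resistance gene and an integron promoter, along with the rrnB T1 and T2 terminators, appear to be backbone remnants rather than functional payload.

The payload contains no promoter of its own; the record lists expression as driven by the endogenous promoter. In order, the annotated cassette consists of a loxP site, a puromycin N-acetyltransferase coding sequence, a second loxP site in the same orientation, the full EGFP open reading frame, a short HA epitope match and a linker-like segment, and then a fragment of the mouse Pml coding sequence. This arrangement places EGFP at the N-terminal side of PML. The floxed puromycin marker allows enrichment of targeted cells, and Cre recombinase can then excise it, leaving a single loxP site upstream of EGFP. Unannotated stretches on either side of the cassette probably include Pml genomic sequence serving as homology regions, although the feature table does not identify them. Two short, oppositely oriented matches to a Venus/GFP-derived sequence flank the whole targeting region. These may be the nuclease "bait" sites suggested by the backbone name, used to release the donor in cells, but the record does not say so. The associated work concerns PML nuclear bodies and their role in transcriptional regulation, where such a knock-in would permit visualisation of endogenous PML.
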