Features (pLannotate 1.2.2; 17 found; start..end, strand, type, name):
     44..80      -  CDS            lacZα (fragment): LacZα fragment of β-galactosidase; lacZ fragment
    132..156     +  CDS            VN155(I152L) (fragment): improved N-terminal fragment of mVenus for use in bimolecular fluorescence complementation (BiFC) (Kodama and Hu, 2010)
   1023..1056    +  protein_bind   loxP: Cre-mediated recombination occurs in the 8-bp core sequence (GCATACAT). Cre recombinase
   1063..1659    +  CDS            PuroR (fragment): puromycin N-acetyltransferase; pac from Streptomyces; confers resistance to puromycin
   1741..1774    +  protein_bind   loxP: Cre-mediated recombination occurs in the 8-bp core sequence (GCATACAT). Cre recombinase
   1795..2511    +  CDS            EGFP: EGFP is a basic (constitutively fluorescent) green fluorescent protein published in 1996, derived from Aequorea victoria. It is reported to be a rapidly-maturing weak dimer with moderate acid sensitivity.
   2524..2550    +  CDS            3xHA (fragment): three tandem HA epitope tags
   2584..2609    +  CDS            FAPα2 (fragment): fluorogen-activating protein composed of a dimer of the L5-MG single-chain antibody fragment (Szent-Gyorgyi et al., 2008) binds malachite green derivatives to produce red fluorescence
   2641..2790    +  CDS            Pml (fragment): PML_MOUSE - Experimental evidence at protein level: Swiss-Prot protein existence level 1. Functions via its association with PML-nuclear bodies (PML- NBs) in a wide range of important cellular processes, including tumor suppression, transcriptional regulation, apoptosis, senescence, DNA damage response, and viral defense mechanisms. Acts as the scaffold of PML-NBs allowing other proteins to shuttle in and out, a process which is regulated by SUMO-mediated modifications and interactions. Positively regulates p53/TP53 by acting at different levels (by promoting its acetylation and phosphorylatio
   3561..3583    -  CDS            VN155(I152L) (fragment): improved N-terminal fragment of mVenus for use in bimolecular fluorescence complementation (BiFC) (Kodama and Hu, 2010)
   3747..3770    +  promoter       Pc promoter (fragment): intI1 (promoter lies within the coding sequence); class 1 integron promoter
   3946..4002    +  CDS            GmR (fragment): gentamycin acetyltransferase; aacC1; confers resistance to gentamycin
   4009..4800    +  CDS            SmR: aminoglycoside adenylyltransferase (Murphy, 1985); aadA; confers resistance to spectinomycin and streptomycin
   4893..5481    +  rep_origin     ori: high-copy-number ColE1/pMB1/pBR322/pUC origin of replication
   5664..5756    +  CDS            lacI (fragment): lac repressor; lacI; The lac repressor binds to the lac operator to inhibit transcription in E. coli. This inhibition can be relieved by adding lactose or isopropyl-β-D-thiogalactopyranoside (IPTG).
   5811..5838    -  terminator     rrnB T2 terminator: transcription terminator T2 from the E. coli rrnB gene
   5970..6013    +  terminator     rrnB T1 terminator: Escherichia coli rrnB; transcription terminator T1 from the E. coli rrnB gene
>Addgene plasmid #140283 | pGb_PMLlxP_EGFP | addgene full sequence | sequence record 296119 | Addgene NGS Result
ATGCCTGGCAGTTCCCTACTCTCGCGTTAACGCTAGCATGGATGTTTTCCCAGTCACGACGTTGTAAAAC
GACGGCCAGTCTTAAGCGTCTCCCCCTGAACCTGACCCCGGACCAAGTGGTGGGAATTCATGGCGAGGGC
GATGCCACCTACGGCAGACCCATTCAACGCTGTTCTGTCACCACGGTCCTTCCACTGACTCAGAACTAAC
TCTGTGTCCCACAGTTACTTCTCATAGGCCACCTGCCTCAAGGTCATTCAAGAGACGCAGCTGACACGCT
GTAAGAAACCCTTCACCAACTCTCAGATCATATGTAGAATCGGTCCATTTCTCACCGTATGATTCATCTC
ATCTTCTCTGGTATCACTTCGCAGGAGCCCCATCTTAAATCTGAAAATGGCCCTGACTACTTCCCAAACT
GGCTCTCCTGTTTCAGACCTCCACTCCTTTCCAAGTGTTTGTCTCTCTTTAAAATGTCTGAGCAGCTCTG
AATTCCTGGTCATTTTCTATCTCATGCTCCATTCTCAGCTGAGGGATGCCTTTCCAGGCAAACCCATCCC
AGTACTGAGTCGAAGTCTCCACTAGGGTGCACTTGGGAGGCTCTCTCAAAGAGGAGTTTATTTCTCTACC
TGGCTTTTAACTAGAAAGACATATAGCTGTGGAATGAGTCCAATAGCTCACAGACAGGGAAAAGCCTGTC
AGCTCTGTTTCTCTCCTGGTGTGCATGCTGCGTACGTGGCCGGATCTTTCCTTGTTCTGCTAATGAGCCA
TGCCCGCATGCCGGGCTTGTTTACTTGCTTGTTTGGTTAACCTTTCTGACTCTACCAGAGTTACTTCCAT
AGCTCCCTAGTCTTTCTCTTAACTTTGGAAGGGAGATTATAGAACCAGCCTCTCCGCCCCTAGACCCGCC
CAGCCCTGTCTCACTTCCTCTCGGGAGGCGGGCTCTCCTCGGGCAATCTCTCGCTCAGTTTTCTGGCTCA
GATCTGAGACCCATTTCCCGCCTTCACAGACCTAATCAAGAAATAACTTCGTATAGCATACATTATACGA
AGTTATCTCGAGATGACCGAGTACAAGCCCACGGTGCGCCTCGCCACCCGCGACGACGTCCCCAGGGCCG
TACGCACCCTCGCCGCCGCGTTCGCCGACTACCCCGCCACGCGCCACACCGTCGATCCGGACCGCCACAT
CGAGCGGGTCACCGAGCTGCAAGAACTCTTCCTCACGCGCGTCGGGCTCGACATCGGCAAGGTGTGGGTC
GCGGACGACGGCGCCGCGGTGGCGGTCTGGACCACGCCGGAGAGCGTCGAAGCGGGGGCGGTGTTCGCCG
AGATCGGCCCGCGCATGGCCGAGTTGAGCGGTTCCCGGCTGGCCGCGCAGCAACAGATGGAAGGCCTCCT
GGCGCCGCACCGGCCCAAGGAGCCCGCGTGGTTCCTGGCCACCGTCGGCGTCTCGCCCGACCACCAGGGC
AAGGGTCTGGGCAGCGCCGTCGTGCTCCCCGGAGTGGAGGCGGCCGAGCGCGCCGGGGTGCCCGCCTTCC
TGGAGACCTCCGCGCCCCGCAACCTCCCCTTCTACGAGCGGCTCGGCTTCACCGTCACCGCCGACGTCGA
GGTGCCCGAAGGACCGCGCACCTGGTGCATGACCCGCAAGCCCGGTGCCAGCGGCCGCGGAAGCGGAGCT
ACTAACTTCAGCCTGCTGAAGCAGGCTGGAGACGTGGAGGAGAACCCTGGACCTTCTAGAATAACTTCGT
ATAGCATACATTATACGAAGTTATTGGCTAGCGCCACCGAGCTCATGGTGAGCAAGGGCGAGGAGCTGTT
CACCGGGGTGGTGCCCATCCTGGTCGAGCTGGACGGCGACGTAAACGGCCACAAGTTCAGCGTGTCCGGC
GAGGGCGAGGGAGACGCTACGTACGGCAAGCTGACCCTGAAGTTCATCTGCACCACCGGCAAGCTGCCCG
TGCCCTGGCCCACCCTCGTGACCACCCTGACCTACGGCGTGCAGTGCTTCAGCCGCTACCCCGACCACAT
GAAGCAGCACGACTTCTTCAAGTCCGCCATGCCCGAAGGCTACGTCCAGGAGCGCACCATCTTCTTCAAG
GACGACGGCAACTACAAGACCCGCGCCGAGGTGAAGTTCGAGGGCGACACCCTGGTGAACCGCATCGAGC
TGAAGGGCATCGACTTCAAGGAGGACGGCAACATCCTGGGGCACAAGCTGGAGTACAACTACAACAGCCA
CAACGTCTATATCATGGCCGACAAGCAGAAGAACGGCATCAAGGTGAACTTCAAGATCCGCCACAACATC
GAGGACGGCAGCGTGCAGCTCGCCGACCACTACCAGCAGAACACCCCCATCGGCGACGGCCCCGTGCTGC
TGCCCGACAACCACTACCTGAGCACCCAGTCCGCCCTGAGCAAAGACCCCAACGAGAAGCGCGATCACAT
GGTCCTGCTGGAGTTCGTGACCGCCGCCGGGATCACTCTCGGCATGGACGAGCTGTACAAGGATATCGAA
TTCTACCCATACGATGTTCCAGATTACGCTGGTGGAGGCGGAGGTTCTGGGGGAGGAGGTAGTGGCGGTG
GTGGTTCAGGAGGCGGCGGAAGCTTGGATCCAGGTGGAGGTGGAAGCGGTATGGAAACTGAACCAGTTTC
CGTGCAGAAGGTACCTGCACCCCCTGGATCTCCCTGTCGACAACAGGACTCTGCCCTGACCCCCACGCCC
ACCATGCCTCCCCCAGAGGAACCCTCCGAAGACTATGAACACAGCCAAAGCCCTGCAGAGGTACTACTGG
GTTAGAAGGTGTAGGGCTATTAGGTTTTTTTATTCGTTTACTTTGGTCGAGGAGTTGAGGATGAAGAAGG
TCGTTATAGAGAAGTAAGTTAATGGGTTAGTGTCCTAAAGAGACACCAAGGTCCTGACCCTCCTGGCTGG
GCAGAGGTAGAACTGATAGCCTAGAGTAAAATAGGAACAGGGGCCCGGCGGTGTGGGGCACACCTCTAAT
CCCAACACTTGGGAGGCAGAGGCAGGTGGATTTCTGAGTTCAAGGCCAGCCTGGTCTCTACAGAGTGAGT
TCCAGGACAGCCAGGGCTACACAGAGAAACCCTGTCTAAAAAAAAAAAAAAAAAAACCGGGATGAGTTGG
ATTGTAACTGGGGATAGTTGGATTGTAACTCCTACTCCCTGAAGCCTTGCCTGAAGCGCCTACCTCAGAT
GAAAGACTATAGTCCTGTGGAAGGCCTGGCCAGGAGTCTTATTTGCTCTGGCCTGGAGCTAAAGGCATGT
CCCAGACTTGGCAAAACTATAGTCGCCCTCCCTGACCCCCACACCAACACTTCCCGTTTTTCAGCTGTGG
TTGCACATCCCAGGAGCAATAGTGCTTGGGATGGTAGGGCTGGAGGGAGGATGACAAGTTCCAGGCCAGC
CTAGGCCACAAAGAGAGTTCAAGACCGCTGAGGGCATCACAGCAAGACCTGTTTCAAAACAAAACAAACA
AACAGACAGAACCTGGCTCAGACCAAAGTGCCTGCTAAGACCAACAGGATTCACACAGCTCCGTAGGTGG
CATCGCCCTCGCCGCAAGCAAGCGCTCGAAACGGTGCAGCGGCTGTTGCCGGTGCTGTGCCAGGACCATG
GCCGAGACGTCTAGACCAGCCAGGACAGAAATGCCTCGACTTCGCTGCTACCCAAGGTTGCCGGGTGACG
CACACCGTGGAAACGGATGAAGGCACGAACCCAGTGGACATAAGCCTGTTCGGTTCGTAAGCTGTAATGC
AAGTAGCGTATGCGCTCACGCAACTGGTCCAGAACCTTGACCGAACGCAGCGGTGGTAACGGCGCAGTGG
CGGTTTTCATGGCTTGTTATGACTGTTTTTTTGGGGTACAGTCTATGCCTCGGGCATCCAAGCAGCAAGC
GCGTTACGCCGTGGGTCGATGTTTGATGTTATGGAGCAGCAACGATGTTACGCAGCAGGGCAGTCGCCCT
AAAACAAAGTTAAACATTATGAGGGAAGCGGTGATCGCCGAAGTATCGACTCAACTATCAGAGGTAGTTG
GCGTCATCGAGCGCCATCTCGAACCGACGTTGCTGGCCGTACATTTGTACGGCTCCGCAGTGGATGGCGG
CCTGAAGCCACACAGTGATATTGATTTGCTGGTTACGGTGACCGTAAGGCTTGATGAAACAACGCGGCGA
GCTTTGATCAACGACCTTTTGGAAACTTCGGCTTCCCCTGGAGAGAGCGAGATTCTCCGCGCTGTAGAAG
TCACCATTGTTGTGCACGACGACATCATTCCGTGGCGTTATCCAGCTAAGCGCGAACTGCAATTTGGAGA
ATGGCAGCGCAATGACATTCTTGCAGGTATCTTCGAGCCAGCCACGATCGACATTGATCTGGCTATCTTG
CTGACAAAAGCAAGAGAACATAGCGTTGCCTTGGTAGGTCCAGCGGCGGAGGAACTCTTTGATCCGGTTC
CTGAACAGGATCTATTTGAGGCGCTAAATGAAACCTTAACGCTATGGAACTCGCCGCCCGACTGGGCTGG
CGATGAGCGAAATGTAGTGCTTACGTTGTCCCGCATTTGGTACAGCGCAGTAACCGGCAAAATCGCGCCG
AAGGATGTCGCTGCCGACTGGGCAATGGAGCGCCTGCCGGCCCAGTATCAGCCCGTCATACTTGAAGCTA
GACAGGCTTATCTTGGACAAGAAGAAGATCGCTTGGCCTCGCGCGCAGATCAGTTGGAAGAATTTGTCCA
CTACGTGAAAGGCGAGATCACCAAGGTAGTCGGCAAATAACCCTCGAGCCACCCATGACCAAAATCCCTT
AACGTGAGTTACGCGTCGTTCCACTGAGCGTCAGACCCCGTAGAAAAGATCAAAGGATCTTCTTGAGATC
CTTTTTTTCTGCGCGTAATCTGCTGCTTGCAAACAAAAAAACCACCGCTACCAGCGGTGGTTTGTTTGCC
GGATCAAGAGCTACCAACTCTTTTTCCGAAGGTAACTGGCTTCAGCAGAGCGCAGATACCAAATACTGTT
CTTCTAGTGTAGCCGTAGTTAGGCCACCACTTCAAGAACTCTGTAGCACCGCCTACATACCTCGCTCTGC
TAATCCTGTTACCAGTGGCTGCTGCCAGTGGCGATAAGTCGTGTCTTACCGGGTTGGACTCAAGACGATA
GTTACCGGATAAGGCGCAGCGGTCGGGCTGAACGGGGGGTTCGTGCACACAGCCCAGCTTGGAGCGAACG
ACCTACACCGAACTGAGATACCTACAGCGTGAGCTATGAGAAAGCGCCACGCTTCCCGAAGGGAGAAAGG
CGGACAGGTATCCGGTAAGCGGCAGGGTCGGAACAGGAGAGCGCACGAGGGAGCTTCCAGGGGGAAACGC
CTGGTATCTTTATAGTCCTGTCGGGTTTCGCCACCTCTGACTTGAGCGTCGATTTTTGTGATGCTCGTCA
GGGGGGCGGAGCCTATGGAAAAACGCCAGCAACGCGGCCTTTTTACGGTTCCTGGCCTTTTGCTGGCCTT
TTGCTCACATGTTCTTTCCTGCGTTATCCCCTGATTCTGTGGATAACCGTATTACCGCCTTTGAGTGAGC
TGATACCGCTCGCCGCAGCCGAACGACCGAGCGCAGCGAGTCAGTGAGCGAGGAAGCGGAAGAGCGCCCA
ATACGCAAACCGCCTCTCCCCGCGCGTTGGCCGATTCATTAATGCAGCTGGCACGACAGGTTTCCCGACT
GGAAAGCGGGCAGTGAGCGCAACGCAATTAATACGCGTACCGCTAGCCAGGAAGAGTTTGTAGAAACGCA
AAAAGGCCATCCGTCAGGATGGCCTTCTGCTTAGTTTGATGCCTGGCAGTTTATGGCGGGCGTCCTGCCC
GCCACCCTCCGGGCCGTTGCTTCACAACGTTCAAATCCGCTCCCGGCGGATTTGTCCTACTCAGGAGAGC
GTTCACCGACAAACAACAGATAAAACGAAAGGCCCAGTCTTCCGACTGAGCCTTTCGTTTTATTTG
